>Addgene plasmid #193205 | Lenti-sgCol11a1#1/Cre | addgene full sequence | sequence record 379489 | Addgene NGS Result
GACATTGATTATTGACTAGTTATTAATAGTAATCAATTACGGGGTCATTAGTTCATAGCCCATATATGGA
GTTCCGCGTTACATAACTTACGGTAAATGGCCCGCCTGGCTGACCGCCCAACGACCCCCGCCCATTGACG
TCAATAATGACGTATGTTCCCATAGTAACGCCAATAGGGACTTTCCATTGACGTCAATGGGTGGAGTATT
TACGGTAAACTGCCCACTTGGCAGTACATCAAGTGTATCATATGCCAAGTACGCCCCCTATTGACGTCAA
TGACGGTAAATGGCCCGCCTGGCATTATGCCCAGTACATGACCTTATGGGACTTTCCTACTTGGCAGTAC
ATCTACGTATTAGTCATCGCTATTACCATGGTGATGCGGTTTTGGCAGTACATCAATGGGCGTGGATAGC
GGTTTGACTCACGGGGATTTCCAAGTCTCCACCCCATTGACGTCAATGGGAGTTTGTTTTGGCACCAAAA
TCAACGGGACTTTCCAAAATGTCGTAACAACTCCGCCCCATTGACGCAAATGGGCGGTAGGCGTGTACGG
TGGGAGGTCTATATAAGCAGCGCGTTTTGCCTGTACTGGGTCTCTCTGGTTAGACCAGATCTGAGCCTGG
GAGCTCTCTGGCTAACTAGGGAACCCACTGCTTAAGCCTCAATAAAGCTTGCCTTGAGTGCTTCAAGTAG
TGTGTGCCCGTCTGTTGTGTGACTCTGGTAACTAGAGATCCCTCAGACCCTTTTAGTCAGTGTGGAAAAT
CTCTAGCAGTGGCGCCCGAACAGGGACTTGAAAGCGAAAGGGAAACCAGAGGAGCTCTCTCGACGCAGGA
CTCGGCTTGCTGAAGCGCGCACGGCAAGAGGCGAGGGGCGGCGACTGGTGAGTACGCCAAAAATTTTGAC
TAGCGGAGGCTAGAAGGAGAGAGATGGGTGCGAGAGCGTCAGTATTAAGCGGGGGAGAATTAGATCGCGA
TGGGAAAAAATTCGGTTAAGGCCAGGGGGAAAGAAAAAATATAAATTAAAACATATAGTATGGGCAAGCA
GGGAGCTAGAACGATTCGCAGTTAATCCTGGCCTGTTAGAAACATCAGAAGGCTGTAGACAAATACTGGG
ACAGCTACAACCATCCCTTCAGACAGGATCAGAAGAACTTAGATCATTATATAATACAGTAGCAACCCTC
TATTGTGTGCATCAAAGGATAGAGATAAAAGACACCAAGGAAGCTTTAGACAAGATAGAGGAAGAGCAAA
ACAAAAGTAAGACCACCGCACAGCAAGCGGCCGGCCGCTGATCTTCAGACCTGGAGGAGGAGATATGAGG
GACAATTGGAGAAGTGAATTATATAAATATAAAGTAGTAAAAATTGAACCATTAGGAGTAGCACCCACCA
AGGCAAAGAGAAGAGTGGTGCAGAGAGAAAAAAGAGCAGTGGGAATAGGAGCTTTGTTCCTTGGGTTCTT
GGGAGCAGCAGGAAGCACTATGGGCGCAGCGTCAATGACGCTGACGGTACAGGCCAGACAATTATTGTCT
GGTATAGTGCAGCAGCAGAACAATTTGCTGAGGGCTATTGAGGCGCAACAGCATCTGTTGCAACTCACAG
TCTGGGGCATCAAGCAGCTCCAGGCAAGAATCCTGGCTGTGGAAAGATACCTAAAGGATCAACAGCTCCT
GGGGATTTGGGGTTGCTCTGGAAAACTCATTTGCACCACTGCTGTGCCTTGGAATGCTAGTTGGAGTAAT
AAATCTCTGGAACAGATTTGGAATCACACGACCTGGATGGAGTGGGACAGAGAAATTAACAATTACACAA
GCTTAATACACTCCTTAATTGAAGAATCGCAAAACCAGCAAGAAAAGAATGAACAAGAATTATTGGAATT
AGATAAATGGGCAAGTTTGTGGAATTGGTTTAACATAACAAATTGGCTGTGGTATATAAAATTATTCATA
ATGATAGTAGGAGGCTTGGTAGGTTTAAGAATAGTTTTTGCTGTACTTTCTATAGTGAATAGAGTTAGGC
AGGGATATTCACCATTATCGTTTCAGACCCACCTCCCAACCCCGAGGGGACCCGACAGGCCCGAAGGAAT
AGAAGAAGAAGGTGGAGAGAGAGACAGAGACAGATCCATTCGATTAGTGAACGGATCGGCACTGCGTGCG
CCAATTCTGCAGACAAATGGCAGTATTCATCCACAATTTTAAAAGAAAAGGGGGGATTGGGGGGTACAGT
GCAGGGGAAAGAATAGTAGACATAATAGCAACAGACATACAAACTAAAGAATTACAAAAACAAATTACAA
AAATTCAAAATTTTCGGGTTTATTACAGGGACAGCAGAGATCCAGTTTGGTTAGTACCGGGCCCGCTCTA
GCCCTGCAGGAACTGTTTAAACTGTGAGGGCCTATTTCCCATGATTCCTTCATATTTGCATATACGATAC
AAGGCTGTTAGAGAGATAATTGGAATTAATTTGACTGTAAACACAAAGATATTAGTACAAAATACGTGAC
GTAGAAAGTAATAATTTCTTGGGTAGTTTGCAGTTTTAAAATTATGTTTTAAAATGGACTATCATATGCT
TACCGTAACTTGAAAGTATTTCGATTTCTTGGCTTTATATATCTTGTGGAAAGGACCAAACACCGACCAG
ACTGAGACTCCTAGGGTTTAAGAGCTATGCTGGAAACAGCATAGCAAGTTTAAATAAGGCTAGTCCGTTA
TCAACTTGAAAAAGTGGCACCGAGTCGGTGCTTTTTTGTTTGGCGCGCCTATGGCTTAATTAACATGGCG
GCCGCATTCTACCGGGTAGGGGAGGCGCTTTTCCCAAGGCAGTCTGGAGCATGCGCTTTAGCAGCCCCGC
TGGGCACTTGGCGCTACACAAGTGGCCTCTGGCCTCGCACACATTCCACATCCACCGGTAGGCGCCAACC
GGCTCCGTTCTTTGGTGGCCCCTTCGCGCCACCTTCTACTCCTCCCCTAGTCAGGAAGTTCCCCCCCGCC
CCGCAGCTCGCGTCGTGCAGGACGTGACAAATGGAAGTAGCACGTCTCACTAGTCTCGTGCAGATGGACA
GCACCGCTGAGCAATGGAAGCGGGTAGGCCTTTGGGGCAGCGGCCAATAGCAGCTTTGCTCCTTCGCTTT
CTGGGCTCAGAGGCTGGGAAGGGGTGGGTCCGGGGGCGGGCTCAGGGGCGGGCTCAGGGGCGGGGCGGGC
GCCCGAAGGTCCTCCGGAGGCCCGGCATTCTGCACGCTTCAAAAGCGCACGTCTGCCGCGCTGTTCTCCT
CTTCCTCATCTCCGGGACCCGGGATGCCCAAGAAGAAGAGGAAGGTGTCCAATTTACTGACCGTACACCA
AAATTTGCCTGCATTACCGGTCGATGCAACGAGTGATGAGGTTCGCAAGAACCTGATGGACATGTTCAGG
GATCGCCAGGCGTTTTCTGAGCATACCTGGAAAATGCTTCTGTCCGTTTGCCGGTCGTGGGCGGCATGGT
GCAAGTTGAATAACCGGAAATGGTTTCCCGCAGAACCTGAAGATGTTCGCGATTATCTTCTATATCTTCA
GGCGCGCGGTCTGGCAGTAAAAACTATCCAGCAACATTTGGGCCAGCTAAACATGCTTCATCGTCGGTCC
GGGCTGCCACGACCAAGTGACAGCAATGCTGTTTCACTGGTTATGCGGCGGATCCGAAAAGAAAACGTTG
ATGCCGGTGAACGTGCAAAACAGGCTCTAGCGTTCGAACGCACTGATTTCGACCAGGTTCGTTCACTCAT
GGAAAATAGCGATCGCTGCCAGGATATACGTAATCTGGCATTTCTGGGGATTGCTTATAACACCCTGTTA
CGTATAGCCGAAATTGCCAGGATCAGGGTTAAAGATATCTCACGTACTGACGGTGGGAGAATGTTAATCC
ATATTGGCAGAACGAAAACGCTGGTTAGCACCGCAGGTGTAGAGAAGGCACTTAGCCTGGGGGTAACTAA
ACTGGTCGAGCGATGGATTTCCGTCTCTGGTGTAGCTGATGATCCGAATAACTACCTGTTTTGCCGGGTC
AGAAAAAATGGTGTTGCCGCGCCATCTGCCACCAGCCAGCTATCAACTCGCGCCCTGGAAGGGATTTTTG
AAGCAACTCATCGATTGATTTACGGCGCTAAGGATGACTCTGGTCAGAGATACCTGGCCTGGTCTGGACA
CAGTGCCCGTGTCGGAGCCGCGCGAGATATGGCCCGCGCTGGAGTTTCAATACCGGAGATCATGCAAGCT
GGTGGCTGGACCAATGTAAATATTGTCATGAACTATATCCGTAACCTGGATAGTGAAACAGGGGCAATGG
TGCGCCTGCTGGAAGATGGCGATTAGCCATGTTTAAGGGTTCCGGTTCCACTAGGTACAATTCGATATCA
AGCTTATCGATAATCAACCTCTGGATTACAAAATTTGTGAAAGATTGACTGGTATTCTTAACTATGTTGC
TCCTTTTACGCTATGTGGATACGCTGCTTTAATGCCTTTGTATCATGCTATTGCTTCCCGTATGGCTTTC
ATTTTCTCCTCCTTGTATAAATCCTGGTTGCTGTCTCTTTATGAGGAGTTGTGGCCCGTTGTCAGGCAAC
GTGGCGTGGTGTGCACTGTGTTTGCTGACGCAACCCCCACTGGTTGGGGCATTGCCACCACCTGTCAGCT
CCTTTCCGGGACTTTCGCTTTCCCCCTCCCTATTGCCACGGCGGAACTCATCGCCGCCTGCCTTGCCCGC
TGCTGGACAGGGGCTCGGCTGTTGGGCACTGACAATTCCGTGGTGTTGTCGGGGAAATCATCGTCCTTTC
CTTGGCTGCTCGCCTGTGTTGCCACCTGGATTCTGCGCGGGACGTCCTTCTGCTACGTCCCTTCGGCCCT
CAATCCAGCGGACCTTCCTTCCCGCGGCCTGCTGCCGGCTCTGCGGCCTCTTCCGCGTCTTCGCCTTCGC
CCTCAGACGAGTCGGATCTCCCTTTGGGCCGCCTCCCCGCATCGATACCGTCGACCTCGATCGAGACCTA
GAAAAACATGGAGCAATCACAAGTAGCAATACAGCAGCTACCAATGCTGATTGTGCCTGGCTAGAAGCAC
AAGAGGAGGAGGAGGTGGGTTTTCCAGTCACACCTCAGGTACCTTTAAGACCAATGACTTACAAGGCAGC
TGTAGATCTTAGCCACTTTTTAAAAGAAAAGGGGGGACTGGAAGGGCTAATTCACTCCCAACGAAGACAA
GATATCCTTGATCTGTGGATCTACCACACACAAGGCTACTTCCCTGATTGGCAGAACTACACACCAGGGC
CAGGGATCAGATATCCACTGACCTTTGGATGGTGCTACAAGCTAGTACCAGTTGAGCAAGAGAAGGTAGA
AGAAGCCAATGAAGGAGAGAACACCCGCTTGTTACACCCTGTGAGCCTGCATGGGATGGATGACCCGGAG
AGAGAAGTATTAGAGTGGAGGTTTGACAGCCGCCTAGCATTTCATCACATGGCCCGAGAGCTGCATCCGG
ACTGTACTGGGTCTCTCTGGTTAGACCAGATCTGAGCCTGGGAGCTCTCTGGCTAACTAGGGAACCCACT
GCTTAAGCCTCAATAAAGCTTGCCTTGAGTGCTTCAAGTAGTGTGTGCCCGTCTGTTGTGTGACTCTGGT
AACTAGAGATCCCTCAGACCCTTTTAGTCAGTGTGGAAAATCTCTAGCAGCATGTGAGCAAAAGGCCAGC
AAAAGGCCAGGAACCGTAAAAAGGCCGCGTTGCTGGCGTTTTTCCATAGGCTCCGCCCCCCTGACGAGCA
TCACAAAAATCGACGCTCAAGTCAGAGGTGGCGAAACCCGACAGGACTATAAAGATACCAGGCGTTTCCC
CCTGGAAGCTCCCTCGTGCGCTCTCCTGTTCCGACCCTGCCGCTTACCGGATACCTGTCCGCCTTTCTCC
CTTCGGGAAGCGTGGCGCTTTCTCATAGCTCACGCTGTAGGTATCTCAGTTCGGTGTAGGTCGTTCGCTC
CAAGCTGGGCTGTGTGCACGAACCCCCCGTTCAGCCCGACCGCTGCGCCTTATCCGGTAACTATCGTCTT
GAGTCCAACCCGGTAAGACACGACTTATCGCCACTGGCAGCAGCCACTGGTAACAGGATTAGCAGAGCGA
GGTATGTAGGCGGTGCTACAGAGTTCTTGAAGTGGTGGCCTAACTACGGCTACACTAGAAGAACAGTATT
TGGTATCTGCGCTCTGCTGAAGCCAGTTACCTTCGGAAAAAGAGTTGGTAGCTCTTGATCCGGCAAACAA
ACCACCGCTGGTAGCGGTGGTTTTTTTGTTTGCAAGCAGCAGATTACGCGCAGAAAAAAAGGATCTCAAG
AAGATCCTTTGATCTTTTCTACGGGGTCTGACGCTCAGTGGAACGAAAACTCACGTTAAGGGATTTTGGT
CATGAGATTATCAAAAAGGATCTTCACCTAGATCCTTTTAAATTAAAAATGAAGTTTTAAATCAATCTAA
AGTATATATGAGTAAACTTGGTCTGACAGTTACCAATGCTTAATCAGTGAGGCACCTATCTCAGCGATCT
GTCTATTTCGTTCATCCATAGTTGCCTGACTCCCCGTCGTGTAGATAACTACGATACGGGAGGGCTTACC
ATCTGGCCCCAGTGCTGCAATGATACCGCGAGACCCACGCTCACCGGCTCCAGATTTATCAGCAATAAAC
CAGCCAGCCGGAAGGGCCGAGCGCAGAAGTGGTCCTGCAACTTTATCCGCCTCCATCCAGTCTATTAATT
GTTGCCGGGAAGCTAGAGTAAGTAGTTCGCCAGTTAATAGTTTGCGCAACGTTGTTGCCATTGCTACAGG
CATCGTGGTGTCACGCTCGTCGTTTGGTATGGCTTCATTCAGCTCCGGTTCCCAACGATCAAGGCGAGTT
ACATGATCCCCCATGTTGTGCAAAAAAGCGGTTAGCTCCTTCGGTCCTCCGATCGTTGTCAGAAGTAAGT
TGGCCGCAGTGTTATCACTCATGGTTATGGCAGCACTGCATAATTCTCTTACTGTCATGCCATCCGTAAG
ATGCTTTTCTGTGACTGGTGAGTACTCAACCAAGTCATTCTGAGAATAGTGTATGCGGCGACCGAGTTGC
TCTTGCCCGGCGTCAATACGGGATAATACCGCGCCACATAGCAGAACTTTAAAAGTGCTCATCATTGGAA
AACGTTCTTCGGGGCGAAAACTCTCAAGGATCTTACCGCTGTTGAGATCCAGTTCGATGTAACCCACTCG
TGCACCCAACTGATCTTCAGCATCTTTTACTTTCACCAGCGTTTCTGGGTGAGCAAAAACAGGAAGGCAA
AATGCCGCAAAAAAGGGAATAAGGGCGACACGGAAATGTTGAATACTCATACTCTTCCTTTTTCAATATT
ATTGAAGCATTTATCAGGGTTATTGTCTCATGAGCGGATACATATTTGAATGTATTTAGAAAAATAAACA
AATAGGGGTTCCGCGCACATTTCCCCGAAAAGTGCCACCTGACGTCGACGGATCGGGAGATCTCCCGATC
CCCTATGGTGCACTCTCAGTACAATCTGCTCTGATGCCGCATAGTTAAGCCAGTATCTGCTCCCTGCTTG
TGTGTTGGAGGTCGCTGAGTAGTGCGCGAGCAAAATTTAAGCTACAACAAGGCAAGGCTTGACCGACAAT
TGCATGAAGAATCTGCTTAGGGTTAGGCGTTTTGCGCTGCTTCGCGATGTACGGGCCAGATATACGCGTT
Features (pLannotate 1.2.2; 21 found; start..end, strand, type, name):
      1..380     +  enhancer       CMV enhancer: human cytomegalovirus immediate early enhancer
    381..580     +  promoter       CMV promoter: human cytomegalovirus (CMV) immediate early promoter
    598..778     +  LTR            5' LTR (truncated): truncated 5' long terminal repeat (LTR) from HIV-1
    825..950     +  misc_feature   HIV-1 Ψ: packaging signal of human immunodeficiency virus type 1
    934..1272    +  CDS            HIV-1 gag (fragment): gag protein from human immunodeficiency virus 1; gag
   1447..1680    +  misc_feature   RRE: The Rev response element (RRE) of HIV-1 allows for Rev-dependent mRNA export from the nucleus to the cytoplasm.
   2057..2157    +  CDS            Rev (fragment): human immunodeficiency virus 1 (HIV-1) Rev protein; rev; enhances nuclear export of unspliced and incompletely spliced viral mRNAs
   2207..2324    +  misc_feature   cPPT/CTS: central polypurine tract and central termination sequence of HIV-1
   2406..2646    +  promoter       U6 promoter: RNA polymerase III promoter for human U6 snRNA
   2694..2761    +  misc_RNA       tracrRNA (fragment): trans-activating CRISPR RNA for the Streptococcus pyogenes CRISPR/Cas9 system
   2814..3306    +  promoter       PGK promoter: mouse phosphoglycerate kinase 1 promoter
   3336..4366    +  CDS            Cre (fragment): site-specific recombinase Cre is a site-specific recombinase from bacteriophage P1. Recombination occurs at loxP sequences.
   4399..4422    +  misc_feature   MCS (fragment): pBluescript multiple cloning site
   4422..5010    +  misc_feature   WPRE: woodchuck hepatitis virus posttranscriptional regulatory element
   5011..5030    +  misc_feature   MCS (fragment): pBluescript multiple cloning site
   5032..5532    +  CDS            nef (fragment): NEF_HV1LA - Experimental evidence at protein level: Swiss-Prot protein existence level 1. Extracellular Nef protein targets CD4(+) T-lymphocytes for apoptosis by interacting with CXCR4 surface receptors. From Human immunodeficiency virus type 1 group M subtype B (isolate Lai) (HIV-1).
   5539..5719    +  LTR            5' LTR (truncated): truncated 5' long terminal repeat (LTR) from HIV-1
   5781..6369    -  rep_origin     ori: high-copy-number ColE1/pMB1/pBR322/pUC origin of replication
   6540..7400    -  CDS            AmpR: β-lactamase; bla; confers resistance to ampicillin, carbenicillin, and related antibiotics
   7401..7505    -  promoter       AmpR promoter: bla
   7564..7616    -  misc_feature   bom (fragment): basis of mobility region from pBR322
