[The description below was written by a language model from this plasmid's Addgene catalogue record and pLannotate feature annotations shown in this document.]
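Description:
Lenti-sgCol11a1#1/Cre is an HIV-1-derived lentiviral CRISPR vector built on the pLL3.3 backbone that delivers a single guide RNA against mouse Col11a1 together with Cre recombinase. In bacteria it is maintained as a high-copy plasmid through a ColE1/pUC-type origin and selected with ampicillin via the β-lactamase gene. A recombination-tolerant strain is listed for propagation, as is common for LTR-containing plasmids.

The viral genome is transcribed in packaging cells from a CMV enhancer/promoter fused to a truncated 5' LTR. It carries the Ψ packaging signal with an adjoining gag fragment, the Rev response element for Rev-dependent nuclear export, and the cPPT/CTS element that aids nuclear import of the reverse-transcribed genome. Two expression units follow. A human U6 RNA polymerase III promoter drives the 20-nucleotide Col11a1 spacer joined to a Streptococcus pyogenes Cas9 guide scaffold (annotated as a tracrRNA fragment), and the mouse PGK promoter drives the Cre coding sequence. A WPRE downstream of Cre enhances transcript stability and expression, and the cassette ends with a nef-derived fragment and a second truncated LTR.

The vector encodes no Cas9 and the feature table shows no mammalian selection marker or fluorescent reporter, so the nuclease must come from the target cells or animal. The logic of the design is that Cre recombines loxP-flanked alleles in transduced cells, which could include a Cre-dependent Cas9 allele, while the sgRNA directs disruption of Col11a1 in those same cells. The associated publication describes a multiplexed in vivo approach to identify driver genes in small cell lung cancer. This fits use of the vector to initiate tumours in mouse models while testing Col11a1 as a candidate gene, with "#1" suggesting it is one of several guides for this target.
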