Addgene plasmid #193205: Lenti-sgCol11a1#1/Cre
Purpose: Lentiviral vector expressing Cre recombinase (driven by mPGK promoter) and an sgRNA against the mouse Col11a1 gene
Depositing lab: Julien Sage. Depositing organization: Stanford University. Publication: A multiplexed in vivo approach to identify driver genes in small cell lung cancer. Lee MC, Cai H, Murray CW, Li C, Shue YT, Andrejka L, He AL, Holzem AME, Drainas AP, Ko JH, Coles GL, Kong C, Zhu S, Zhu C, Wang J, van de Rijn M, Petrov DA, Winslow MM, Sage J. Cell Rep. 2023 Jan 13;42(1):111990. doi: 10.1016/j.celrep.2023.111990. PubMed 36640300.
Backbone
  Vector backbone: pLL3.3
  Vector type: Mammalian Expression, Lentiviral, CRISPR
Growth in bacteria
  Bacterial resistance: Ampicillin, 100 μg/mL
  Growth temperature: 37°C
  Growth strain: NEB Stable
  Copy number: High Copy
Gene/Insert
  Gene/Insert name: sgCol11a1#1
  gRNA/shRNA sequence: ACCAGACTGAGACTCCTAGG
  Species: M. musculus (mouse)
  Insert size (bp): 20
  Entrez Gene: Col11a1 (a.k.a. C530001D20Rik, cho)
  Promoter: U6
  Cloning method: Restriction Enzyme; 5′ cloning site Unknown (unknown if destroyed); 3′ cloning site Unknown (unknown if destroyed)
Terms and licenses: Academic/Nonprofit Terms; Industry Terms: Not Available to Industry
Depositor comments: Please visit https://www.biorxiv.org/content/10.1101/2022.03.28.485708v1 for bioRxiv preprint.
How to cite: Lenti-sgCol11a1#1/Cre was a gift from Julien Sage (Addgene plasmid # 193205 ; http://n2t.net/addgene:193205 ; RRID:Addgene_193205)
